Addgene plasmid #118193: lentiSAMv2 CAMK1D TSS-guide2
Purpose: CRISPR-mediated activation of CAMK1D. Catalytically inactive Cas9 from S. pyogenes and VP64 with 2A-BlastR.
Depositing lab: Jorge Ferrer. Depositing organization: Imperial College London. Publication: Human pancreatic islet three-dimensional chromatin architecture provides insights into the genetics of type 2 diabetes. Miguel-Escalada I, Bonas-Guarch S, Cebola I, Ponsa-Cobas J, Mendieta-Esteban J, Atla G, Javierre BM, Rolando DMY, Farabella I, Morgan CC, Garcia-Hurtado J, Beucher A, Moran I, Pasquali L, Ramos-Rodriguez M, Appel EVR, Linneberg A, Gjesing AP, Witte DR, Pedersen O, Grarup N, Ravassard P, Torrents D, Mercader JM, Piemonti L, Berney T, de Koning EJP, Kerr-Conte J, Pattou F, Fedko IO, Groop L, Prokopenko I, Hansen T, Marti-Renom MA, Fraser P, Ferrer J. Nat Genet. 2019 Jun 28. pii: 10.1038/s41588-019-0457-0. doi: 10.1038/s41588-019-0457-0. PubMed 31253982.
Backbone
  Vector backbone: lentiSAMv2
  Backbone manufacturer: Feng Zhang (Addgene #75112)
  Vector type: Mammalian Expression, Lentiviral, CRISPR
  Selectable markers: Blasticidin
Growth in bacteria
  Bacterial resistance: Ampicillin, 100 μg/mL
  Growth temperature: 37°C
  Growth strain: Stbl3
  Copy number: High Copy
Gene/Insert
  Gene/Insert name: dCas9-VP64-2A-BlastR
  gRNA/shRNA sequence: CCCGAAGGCGGCGCGCTGG
  Species: H. sapiens (human)
  Promoter: EF1a core and U6
  Cloning method: Restriction Enzyme; 5′ cloning site Unknown (destroyed during cloning); 3′ cloning site Unknown (destroyed during cloning)
  Sequencing primers: 5′ GATCCGCCACCATGGATGC
Terms and licenses: Academic/Nonprofit Terms; Industry Terms: Not Available to Industry
Depositor comments: Please visit https://www.biorxiv.org/content/early/2018/08/27/400291 for bioRxiv preprint.
How to cite: lentiSAMv2 CAMK1D TSS-guide2 was a gift from Jorge Ferrer (Addgene plasmid # 118193 ; http://n2t.net/addgene:118193 ; RRID:Addgene_118193)
