[The description below was written by a language model from this plasmid's Addgene catalogue record and pLannotate feature annotations shown in this document.]
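Description:
lentiSAMv2 CAMK1D TSS-guide2 is a 13.5 kb lentiviral CRISPR activation plasmid built on the lentiSAMv2 backbone, carrying both a guide RNA directed at the transcription start site region of human CAMK1D and the dCas9-based activator needed to use it. It is propagated in E. coli as a high-copy plasmid through a ColE1/pUC-type origin with ampicillin resistance, and an f1 origin is also present. The backbone additionally contains an SV40/EM7-driven bleomycin/Zeocin resistance cassette lying outside the viral transfer region.

The transfer cassette has a CMV enhancer/promoter fused to a truncated HIV-1 5' LTR, followed by the Ψ packaging signal, a gag fragment, the RRE for Rev-dependent export, and the cPPT/CTS. A second truncated LTR and a bGH polyadenylation signal close it. Within this unit, a human U6 promoter drives the CAMK1D guide in an S. pyogenes scaffold that incorporates two MS2 stem loops, which can bind MS2 coat protein. That is the design principle of the SAM system, in which MS2-fused co-activators supplied from a separate construct are recruited to the guide. Downstream, the EF-1α core promoter expresses catalytically dead Cas9 bearing a nucleoplasmin NLS. According to the catalogue record it is fused to VP64 and linked by a 2A peptide to blasticidin S deaminase. The VP64 and 2A segments are not individually annotated in the feature table but would fall in the unannotated gap between dCas9 and BSD. A WPRE follows to enhance transcript expression.

The plasmid is intended for production of lentivirus, blasticidin selection of transduced mammalian cells, and transcriptional activation of endogenous CAMK1D. It was deposited in connection with a study of pancreatic islet chromatin architecture and type 2 diabetes genetics.
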