Features (pLannotate 1.2.2; 38 found; start..end, strand, type, name):
     18..36      +  misc_RNA       MS2 stem loop: stem loop that binds the bacteriophage MS2 coat protein
     47..83      +  misc_RNA       gRNA scaffold (fragment): guide RNA scaffold for the Streptococcus pyogenes CRISPR/Cas9 system
     88..106     +  misc_RNA       MS2 stem loop: stem loop that binds the bacteriophage MS2 coat protein
    117..136     +  misc_RNA       gRNA scaffold (fragment): guide RNA scaffold for the Streptococcus pyogenes CRISPR/Cas9 system
    149..167     +  CDS            small t antigen (fragment): SV40 (simian virus 40) small t antigen
    193..404     +  promoter       EF-1α core promoter: core promoter for human elongation factor EF-1α
    421..468     +  CDS            nucleoplasmin NLS: bipartite nuclear localization signal from nucleoplasmin
    468..4569    +  CDS            dCas9 (fragment): catalytically dead mutant of the Cas9 endonuclease from the Streptococcus pyogenes Type II CRISPR/Cas system RNA-guided DNA-binding protein that lacks endonuclease activity due to the D10A mutation in the RuvC catalytic domain and the N863A mutation in the HNH catalytic domain
   4894..5292    +  CDS            BSD: blasticidin S deaminase; Aspergillus terreus BSD; confers resistance to blasticidin
   5293..5314    +  misc_feature   MCS (fragment): pBluescript multiple cloning site
   5317..5905    +  misc_feature   WPRE: woodchuck hepatitis virus posttranscriptional regulatory element
   5842..6423    +  CDS            nef (fragment): NEF_HV1H2 - Experimental evidence at protein level: Swiss-Prot protein existence level 1. Extracellular Nef protein targets CD4(+) T-lymphocytes for apoptosis by interacting with CXCR4 surface receptors. From Human immunodeficiency virus type 1 group M subtype B (isolate HXB2) (HIV-1).
   6430..6610    +  LTR            5' LTR (truncated): truncated 5' long terminal repeat (LTR) from HIV-1
   6642..6866    +  polyA_signal   bGH poly(A) signal: bovine growth hormone polyadenylation signal
   6870..6891    +  promoter       SV40 promoter (fragment): SV40 enhancer and early promoter
   6912..7340    +  rep_origin     f1 ori (sequence partly withheld): f1 bacteriophage origin of replication; arrow indicates direction of (+) strand synthesis
   7354..7683    +  promoter       SV40 promoter: SV40 enhancer and early promoter
   7731..7778    +  promoter       EM7 promoter: synthetic bacterial promoter&nbsp
   7797..8171    +  CDS            BleoR: antibiotic-binding protein; Sh ble from Streptoalloteichus hindustanus; confers resistance to bleomycin, phleomycin, and Zeocin™
   8181..8306    +  CDS            ble (fragment): BLE_KLEPN - Experimental evidence at protein level: Swiss-Prot protein existence level 1. Binding protein with a strong affinity to the bleomycin family of antibiotics. Binds to CL990; an antimitotic-antibiotic compound. From Klebsiella pneumoniae.
   8301..8422    +  polyA_signal   SV40 poly(A) signal: SV40 polyadenylation signal
   8493..8515    -  protein_bind   lac operator (fragment): The lac repressor binds to the lac operator to inhibit transcription in E. coli. This inhibition can be relieved by adding lactose or isopropyl-β-D-thiogalactopyranoside (IPTG). lac repressor encoded by lacI
   8519..8549    -  promoter       lac promoter: promoter for the E. coli lac operon
   8564..8585    -  protein_bind   CAP binding site: CAP binding activates transcription in the presence of cAMP. E. coli catabolite activator protein
   8598..8690    -  CDS            lacI (fragment): lac repressor; lacI; The lac repressor binds to the lac operator to inhibit transcription in E. coli. This inhibition can be relieved by adding lactose or isopropyl-β-D-thiogalactopyranoside (IPTG).
   8873..9461    -  rep_origin     ori: high-copy-number ColE1/pMB1/pBR322/pUC origin of replication
   9632..10492   -  CDS            AmpR: β-lactamase; bla; confers resistance to ampicillin, carbenicillin, and related antibiotics
  10493..10597   -  promoter       AmpR promoter: bla
  10656..10708   -  misc_feature   bom (fragment): basis of mobility region from pBR322
  10863..11242   +  enhancer       CMV enhancer: human cytomegalovirus immediate early enhancer
  11243..11442   +  promoter       CMV promoter: human cytomegalovirus (CMV) immediate early promoter
  11460..11640   +  LTR            5' LTR (truncated): truncated 5' long terminal repeat (LTR) from HIV-1
  11687..11812   +  misc_feature   HIV-1 Ψ: packaging signal of human immunodeficiency virus type 1
  11796..12159   +  CDS            HIV-1 gag (fragment): gag protein from human immunodeficiency virus 1; gag
  12305..12538   +  misc_feature   RRE: The Rev response element (RRE) of HIV-1 allows for Rev-dependent mRNA export from the nucleus to the cytoplasm.
  12915..13015   +  CDS            Rev (fragment): human immunodeficiency virus 1 (HIV-1) Rev protein; rev; enhances nuclear export of unspliced and incompletely spliced viral mRNAs
  13065..13182   +  misc_feature   cPPT/CTS: central polypurine tract and central termination sequence of HIV-1
  13232..13472   +  promoter       U6 promoter: RNA polymerase III promoter for human U6 snRNA
>Addgene plasmid #118193 | lentiSAMv2 CAMK1D TSS-guide2 | addgene full sequence | sequence record 239463 | Addgene NGS Result
GTTTTAGAGCTAGGCCAACATGAGGATCACCCATGTCTGCAGGGCCTAGCAAGTTAAAATAAGGCTAGTC
CGTTATCAACTTGGCCAACATGAGGATCACCCATGTCTGCAGGGCCAAGTGGCACCGAGTCGGTGCTTTT
TTTGGATCCTAGGTCTTGAAAGGAGTGGGAATTGGCTCCGGTGCCCGTCAGTGGGCAGAGCGCACATCGC
CCACAGTCCCCGAGAAGTTGGGGGGAGGGGTCGGCAATTGATCCGGTGCCTAGAGAAGGTGGCGCGGGGT
AAACTGGGAAAGTGATGTCGTGTACTGGCTCCGCCTTTTTCCCGAGGGTGGGGGAGAACCGTATATAAGT
GCAGTAGTCGCCGTGAACGTTCTTTTTCGCAACGGGTTTGCCGCCAGAACACAGGCGTACGGCCACCATG
AAAAGGCCGGCGGCCACGAAAAAGGCCGGCCAGGCAAAAAAGAAAAAGGACAAGAAGTACAGCATCGGCC
TGGCCATCGGCACCAACTCTGTGGGCTGGGCCGTGATCACCGACGAGTACAAGGTGCCCAGCAAGAAATT
CAAGGTGCTGGGCAACACCGACCGGCACAGCATCAAGAAGAACCTGATCGGAGCCCTGCTGTTCGACAGC
GGCGAAACAGCCGAGGCCACCCGGCTGAAGAGAACCGCCAGAAGAAGATACACCAGACGGAAGAACCGGA
TCTGCTATCTGCAAGAGATCTTCAGCAACGAGATGGCCAAGGTGGACGACAGCTTCTTCCACAGACTGGA
AGAGTCCTTCCTGGTGGAAGAGGATAAGAAGCACGAGCGGCACCCCATCTTCGGCAACATCGTGGACGAG
GTGGCCTACCACGAGAAGTACCCCACCATCTACCACCTGAGAAAGAAACTGGTGGACAGCACCGACAAGG
CCGACCTGCGGCTGATCTATCTGGCCCTGGCCCACATGATCAAGTTCCGGGGCCACTTCCTGATCGAGGG
CGACCTGAACCCCGACAACAGCGACGTGGACAAGCTGTTCATCCAGCTGGTGCAGACCTACAACCAGCTG
TTCGAGGAAAACCCCATCAACGCCAGCGGCGTGGACGCCAAGGCCATCCTGTCTGCCAGACTGAGCAAGA
GCAGACGGCTGGAAAATCTGATCGCCCAGCTGCCCGGCGAGAAGAAGAATGGCCTGTTCGGCAACCTGAT
TGCCCTGAGCCTGGGCCTGACCCCCAACTTCAAGAGCAACTTCGACCTGGCCGAGGATGCCAAACTGCAG
CTGAGCAAGGACACCTACGACGACGACCTGGACAACCTGCTGGCCCAGATCGGCGACCAGTACGCCGACC
TGTTTCTGGCCGCCAAGAACCTGTCCGACGCCATCCTGCTGAGCGACATCCTGAGAGTGAACACCGAGAT
CACCAAGGCCCCCCTGAGCGCCTCTATGATCAAGAGATACGACGAGCACCACCAGGACCTGACCCTGCTG
AAAGCTCTCGTGCGGCAGCAGCTGCCTGAGAAGTACAAAGAGATTTTCTTCGACCAGAGCAAGAACGGCT
ACGCCGGCTACATTGACGGCGGAGCCAGCCAGGAAGAGTTCTACAAGTTCATCAAGCCCATCCTGGAAAA
GATGGACGGCACCGAGGAACTGCTCGTGAAGCTGAACAGAGAGGACCTGCTGCGGAAGCAGCGGACCTTC
GACAACGGCAGCATCCCCCACCAGATCCACCTGGGAGAGCTGCACGCCATTCTGCGGCGGCAGGAAGATT
TTTACCCATTCCTGAAGGACAACCGGGAAAAGATCGAGAAGATCCTGACCTTCCGCATCCCCTACTACGT
GGGCCCTCTGGCCAGGGGAAACAGCAGATTCGCCTGGATGACCAGAAAGAGCGAGGAAACCATCACCCCC
TGGAACTTCGAGGAAGTGGTGGACAAGGGCGCTTCCGCCCAGAGCTTCATCGAGCGGATGACCAACTTCG
ATAAGAACCTGCCCAACGAGAAGGTGCTGCCCAAGCACAGCCTGCTGTACGAGTACTTCACCGTGTATAA
CGAGCTGACCAAAGTGAAATACGTGACCGAGGGAATGAGAAAGCCCGCCTTCCTGAGCGGCGAGCAGAAA
AAGGCCATCGTGGACCTGCTGTTCAAGACCAACCGGAAAGTGACCGTGAAGCAGCTGAAAGAGGACTACT
TCAAGAAAATCGAGTGCTTCGACTCCGTGGAAATCTCCGGCGTGGAAGATCGGTTCAACGCCTCCCTGGG
CACATACCACGATCTGCTGAAAATTATCAAGGACAAGGACTTCCTGGACAATGAGGAAAACGAGGACATT
CTGGAAGATATCGTGCTGACCCTGACACTGTTTGAGGACAGAGAGATGATCGAGGAACGGCTGAAAACCT
ATGCCCACCTGTTCGACGACAAAGTGATGAAGCAGCTGAAGCGGCGGAGATACACCGGCTGGGGCAGGCT
GAGCCGGAAGCTGATCAACGGCATCCGGGACAAGCAGTCCGGCAAGACAATCCTGGATTTCCTGAAGTCC
GACGGCTTCGCCAACAGAAACTTCATGCAGCTGATCCACGACGACAGCCTGACCTTTAAAGAGGACATCC
AGAAAGCCCAGGTGTCCGGCCAGGGCGATAGCCTGCACGAGCACATTGCCAATCTGGCCGGCAGCCCCGC
CATTAAGAAGGGCATCCTGCAGACAGTGAAGGTGGTGGACGAGCTCGTGAAAGTGATGGGCCGGCACAAG
CCCGAGAACATCGTGATCGAAATGGCCAGAGAGAACCAGACCACCCAGAAGGGACAGAAGAACAGCCGCG
AGAGAATGAAGCGGATCGAAGAGGGCATCAAAGAGCTGGGCAGCCAGATCCTGAAAGAACACCCCGTGGA
AAACACCCAGCTGCAGAACGAGAAGCTGTACCTGTACTACCTGCAGAATGGGCGGGATATGTACGTGGAC
CAGGAACTGGACATCAACCGGCTGTCCGACTACGATGTGGACCACATCGTGCCTCAGAGCTTTCTGAAGG
ACGACTCCATCGACAACAAGGTGCTGACCAGAAGCGACAAGGCCCGGGGCAAGAGCGACAACGTGCCCTC
CGAAGAGGTCGTGAAGAAGATGAAGAACTACTGGCGGCAGCTGCTGAACGCCAAGCTGATTACCCAGAGA
AAGTTCGACAATCTGACCAAGGCCGAGAGAGGCGGCCTGAGCGAACTGGATAAGGCCGGCTTCATCAAGA
GACAGCTGGTGGAAACCCGGCAGATCACAAAGCACGTGGCACAGATCCTGGACTCCCGGATGAACACTAA
GTACGACGAGAATGACAAGCTGATCCGGGAAGTGAAAGTGATCACCCTGAAGTCCAAGCTGGTGTCCGAT
TTCCGGAAGGATTTCCAGTTTTACAAAGTGCGCGAGATCAACAACTACCACCACGCCCACGACGCCTACC
TGAACGCCGTCGTGGGAACCGCCCTGATCAAAAAGTACCCTAAGCTGGAAAGCGAGTTCGTGTACGGCGA
CTACAAGGTGTACGACGTGCGGAAGATGATCGCCAAGAGCGAGCAGGAAATCGGCAAGGCTACCGCCAAG
TACTTCTTCTACAGCAACATCATGAACTTTTTCAAGACCGAGATTACCCTGGCCAACGGCGAGATCCGGA
AGCGGCCTCTGATCGAGACAAACGGCGAAACCGGGGAGATCGTGTGGGATAAGGGCCGGGATTTTGCCAC
CGTGCGGAAAGTGCTGAGCATGCCCCAAGTGAATATCGTGAAAAAGACCGAGGTGCAGACAGGCGGCTTC
AGCAAAGAGTCTATCCTGCCCAAGAGGAACAGCGATAAGCTGATCGCCAGAAAGAAGGACTGGGACCCTA
AGAAGTACGGCGGCTTCGACAGCCCCACCGTGGCCTATTCTGTGCTGGTGGTGGCCAAAGTGGAAAAGGG
CAAGTCCAAGAAACTGAAGAGTGTGAAAGAGCTGCTGGGGATCACCATCATGGAAAGAAGCAGCTTCGAG
AAGAATCCCATCGACTTTCTGGAAGCCAAGGGCTACAAAGAAGTGAAAAAGGACCTGATCATCAAGCTGC
CTAAGTACTCCCTGTTCGAGCTGGAAAACGGCCGGAAGAGAATGCTGGCCTCTGCCGGCGAACTGCAGAA
GGGAAACGAACTGGCCCTGCCCTCCAAATATGTGAACTTCCTGTACCTGGCCAGCCACTATGAGAAGCTG
AAGGGCTCCCCCGAGGATAATGAGCAGAAACAGCTGTTTGTGGAACAGCACAAGCACTACCTGGACGAGA
TCATCGAGCAGATCAGCGAGTTCTCCAAGAGAGTGATCCTGGCCGACGCTAATCTGGACAAAGTGCTGTC
CGCCTACAACAAGCACCGGGATAAGCCCATCAGAGAGCAGGCCGAGAATATCATCCACCTGTTTACCCTG
ACCAATCTGGGAGCCCCTGCCGCCTTCAAGTACTTTGACACCACCATCGACCGGAAGAGGTACACCAGCA
CCAAAGAGGTGCTGGACGCCACCCTGATCCACCAGAGCATCACCGGCCTGTACGAGACACGGATCGACCT
GTCTCAGCTGGGAGGCGACAGCGCTGGAGGAGGTGGAAGCGGAGGAGGAGGAAGCGGAGGAGGAGGTAGC
GGACCTAAGAAAAAGAGGAAGGTGGCGGCCGCTGGATCCGGACGGGCTGACGCATTGGACGATTTTGATC
TGGATATGCTGGGAAGTGACGCCCTCGATGATTTTGACCTTGACATGCTTGGTTCGGATGCCCTTGATGA
CTTTGACCTCGACATGCTCGGCAGTGACGCCCTTGATGATTTCGACCTGGACATGCTGATTAACTGTACA
GGCAGTGGAGAGGGCAGAGGAAGTCTGCTAACATGCGGTGACGTCGAGGAGAATCCTGGCCCAATGGCCA
AGCCTTTGTCTCAAGAAGAATCCACCCTCATTGAAAGAGCAACGGCTACAATCAACAGCATCCCCATCTC
TGAAGACTACAGCGTCGCCAGCGCAGCTCTCTCTAGCGACGGCCGCATCTTCACTGGTGTCAATGTATAT
CATTTTACTGGGGGACCTTGTGCAGAACTCGTGGTGCTGGGCACTGCTGCTGCTGCGGCAGCTGGCAACC
TGACTTGTATCGTCGCGATCGGAAATGAGAACAGGGGCATCTTGAGCCCCTGCGGACGGTGCCGACAGGT
GCTTCTCGATCTGCATCCTGGGATCAAAGCCATAGTGAAGGACAGTGATGGACAGCCGACGGCAGTTGGG
ATTCGTGAATTGCTGCCCTCTGGTTATGTGTGGGAGGGCTAAGAATTCGATATCAAGCTTATCGGTAATC
AACCTCTGGATTACAAAATTTGTGAAAGATTGACTGGTATTCTTAACTATGTTGCTCCTTTTACGCTATG
TGGATACGCTGCTTTAATGCCTTTGTATCATGCTATTGCTTCCCGTATGGCTTTCATTTTCTCCTCCTTG
TATAAATCCTGGTTGCTGTCTCTTTATGAGGAGTTGTGGCCCGTTGTCAGGCAACGTGGCGTGGTGTGCA
CTGTGTTTGCTGACGCAACCCCCACTGGTTGGGGCATTGCCACCACCTGTCAGCTCCTTTCCGGGACTTT
CGCTTTCCCCCTCCCTATTGCCACGGCGGAACTCATCGCCGCCTGCCTTGCCCGCTGCTGGACAGGGGCT
CGGCTGTTGGGCACTGACAATTCCGTGGTGTTGTCGGGGAAATCATCGTCCTTTCCTTGGCTGCTCGCCT
GTGTTGCCACCTGGATTCTGCGCGGGACGTCCTTCTGCTACGTCCCTTCGGCCCTCAATCCAGCGGACCT
TCCTTCCCGCGGCCTGCTGCCGGCTCTGCGGCCTCTTCCGCGTCTTCGCCTTCGCCCTCAGACGAGTCGG
ATCTCCCTTTGGGCCGCCTCCCCGCATCGATACCGTCGACCTCGAGACCTAGAAAAACATGGAGCAATCA
CAAGTAGCAATACAGCAGCTACCAATGCTGATTGTGCCTGGCTAGAAGCACAAGAGGAGGAGGAGGTGGG
TTTTCCAGTCACACCTCAGGTACCTTTAAGACCAATGACTTACAAGGCAGCTGTAGATCTTAGCCACTTT
TTAAAAGAAAAGGGGGGACTGGAAGGGCTAATTCACTCCCAACGAAGACAAGATATCCTTGATCTGTGGA
TCTACCACACACAAGGCTACTTCCCTGATTGGCAGAACTACACACCAGGGCCAGGGATCAGATATCCACT
GACCTTTGGATGGTGCTACAAGCTAGTACCAGTTGAGCAAGAGAAGGTAGAAGAAGCCAATGAAGGAGAG
AACACCCGCTTGTTACACCCTGTGAGCCTGCATGGGATGGATGACCCGGAGAGAGAAGTATTAGAGTGGA
GGTTTGACAGCCGCCTAGCATTTCATCACATGGCCCGAGAGCTGCATCCGGACTGTACTGGGTCTCTCTG
GTTAGACCAGATCTGAGCCTGGGAGCTCTCTGGCTAACTAGGGAACCCACTGCTTAAGCCTCAATAAAGC
TTGCCTTGAGTGCTTCAAGTAGTGTGTGCCCGTCTGTTGTGTGACTCTGGTAACTAGAGATCCCTCAGAC
CCTTTTAGTCAGTGTGGAAAATCTCTAGCAGGGCCCGTTTAAACCCGCTGATCAGCCTCGACTGTGCCTT
CTAGTTGCCAGCCATCTGTTGTTTGCCCCTCCCCCGTGCCTTCCTTGACCCTGGAAGGTGCCACTCCCAC
TGTCCTTTCCTAATAAAATGAGGAAATTGCATCGCATTGTCTGAGTAGGTGTCATTCTATTCTGGGGGGT
GGGGTGGGGCAGGACAGCAAGGGGGAGGATTGGGAAGACAATAGCAGGCATGCTGGGGATGCGGTGGGCT
CTATGGCTTCTGAGGCGGAAAGAACCAGCTGGGGCTCTAGGGGGTATCCCC
[124 nt withheld, positions 6912-7035]
C
[91 nt withheld, positions 7037-7127]
A
[49 nt withheld, positions 7129-7177]
CCTTTGACGTTGGAGTCCACGTTCTTT
[37 nt withheld, positions 7205-7241]
ACCCTATCTCGGTCTATTCTTTTGATTTATAAGGGATTTTGCCGATTTCGGCCTATTGGTTAAAAAATGA
GCTGATTTAACAAAAATTTAACGCGAATTAATTCTGTGGAATGTGTGTCAGTTAGGGTGTGGAAAGTCCC
CAGGCTCCCCAGCAGGCAGAAGTATGCAAAGCATGCATCTCAATTAGTCAGCAACCAGGTGTGGAAAGTC
CCCAGGCTCCCCAGCAGGCAGAAGTATGCAAAGCATGCATCTCAATTAGTCAGCAACCATAGTCCCGCCC
CTAACTCCGCCCATCCCGCCCCTAACTCCGCCCAGTTCCGCCCATTCTCCGCCCCATGGCTGACTAATTT
TTTTTATTTATGCAGAGGCCGAGGCCGCCTCTGCCTCTGAGCTATTCCAGAAGTAGTGAGGAGGCTTTTT
TGGAGGCCTAGGCTTTTGCAAAAAGCTCCCGGGAGCTTGTATATCCATTTTCGGATCTGATCAGCACGTG
TTGACAATTAATCATCGGCATAGTATATCGGCATAGTATAATACGACAAGGTGAGGAACTAAACCATGGC
CAAGTTGACCAGTGCCGTTCCGGTGCTCACCGCGCGCGACGTCGCCGGAGCGGTCGAGTTCTGGACCGAC
CGGCTCGGGTTCTCCCGGGACTTCGTGGAGGACGACTTCGCCGGTGTGGTCCGGGACGACGTGACCCTGT
TCATCAGCGCGGTCCAGGACCAGGTGGTGCCGGACAACACCCTGGCCTGGGTGTGGGTGCGCGGCCTGGA
CGAGCTGTACGCCGAGTGGTCGGAGGTCGTGTCCACGAACTTCCGGGACGCCTCCGGGCCGGCCATGACC
GAGATCGGCGAGCAGCCGTGGGGGCGGGAGTTCGCCCTGCGCGACCCGGCCGGCAACTGCGTGCACTTCG
TGGCCGAGGAGCAGGACTGACACGTGCTACGAGATTTCGATTCCACCGCCGCCTTCTATGAAAGGTTGGG
CTTCGGAATCGTTTTCCGGGACGCCGGCTGGATGATCCTCCAGCGCGGGGATCTCATGCTGGAGTTCTTC
GCCCACCCCAACTTGTTTATTGCAGCTTATAATGGTTACAAATAAAGCAATAGCATCACAAATTTCACAA
ATAAAGCATTTTTTTCACTGCATTCTAGTTGTGGTTTGTCCAAACTCATCAATGTATCTTATCATGTCTG
TATACCGTCGACCTCTAGCTAGAGCTTGGCGTAATCATGGTCATAGCTGTTTCCTGTGTGAAATTGTTAT
CCGCTCACAATTCCACACAACATACGAGCCGGAAGCATAAAGTGTAAAGCCTGGGGTGCCTAATGAGTGA
GCTAACTCACATTAATTGCGTTGCGCTCACTGCCCGCTTTCCAGTCGGGAAACCTGTCGTGCCAGCTGCA
TTAATGAATCGGCCAACGCGCGGGGAGAGGCGGTTTGCGTATTGGGCGCTCTTCCGCTTCCTCGCTCACT
GACTCGCTGCGCTCGGTCGTTCGGCTGCGGCGAGCGGTATCAGCTCACTCAAAGGCGGTAATACGGTTAT
CCACAGAATCAGGGGATAACGCAGGAAAGAACATGTGAGCAAAAGGCCAGCAAAAGGCCAGGAACCGTAA
AAAGGCCGCGTTGCTGGCGTTTTTCCATAGGCTCCGCCCCCCTGACGAGCATCACAAAAATCGACGCTCA
AGTCAGAGGTGGCGAAACCCGACAGGACTATAAAGATACCAGGCGTTTCCCCCTGGAAGCTCCCTCGTGC
GCTCTCCTGTTCCGACCCTGCCGCTTACCGGATACCTGTCCGCCTTTCTCCCTTCGGGAAGCGTGGCGCT
TTCTCATAGCTCACGCTGTAGGTATCTCAGTTCGGTGTAGGTCGTTCGCTCCAAGCTGGGCTGTGTGCAC
GAACCCCCCGTTCAGCCCGACCGCTGCGCCTTATCCGGTAACTATCGTCTTGAGTCCAACCCGGTAAGAC
ACGACTTATCGCCACTGGCAGCAGCCACTGGTAACAGGATTAGCAGAGCGAGGTATGTAGGCGGTGCTAC
AGAGTTCTTGAAGTGGTGGCCTAACTACGGCTACACTAGAAGAACAGTATTTGGTATCTGCGCTCTGCTG
AAGCCAGTTACCTTCGGAAAAAGAGTTGGTAGCTCTTGATCCGGCAAACAAACCACCGCTGGTAGCGGTG
GTTTTTTTGTTTGCAAGCAGCAGATTACGCGCAGAAAAAAAGGATCTCAAGAAGATCCTTTGATCTTTTC
TACGGGGTCTGACGCTCAGTGGAACGAAAACTCACGTTAAGGGATTTTGGTCATGAGATTATCAAAAAGG
ATCTTCACCTAGATCCTTTTAAATTAAAAATGAAGTTTTAAATCAATCTAAAGTATATATGAGTAAACTT
GGTCTGACAGTTACCAATGCTTAATCAGTGAGGCACCTATCTCAGCGATCTGTCTATTTCGTTCATCCAT
AGTTGCCTGACTCCCCGTCGTGTAGATAACTACGATACGGGAGGGCTTACCATCTGGCCCCAGTGCTGCA
ATGATACCGCGAGACCCACGCTCACCGGCTCCAGATTTATCAGCAATAAACCAGCCAGCCGGAAGGGCCG
AGCGCAGAAGTGGTCCTGCAACTTTATCCGCCTCCATCCAGTCTATTAATTGTTGCCGGGAAGCTAGAGT
AAGTAGTTCGCCAGTTAATAGTTTGCGCAACGTTGTTGCCATTGCTACAGGCATCGTGGTGTCACGCTCG
TCGTTTGGTATGGCTTCATTCAGCTCCGGTTCCCAACGATCAAGGCGAGTTACATGATCCCCCATGTTGT
GCAAAAAAGCGGTTAGCTCCTTCGGTCCTCCGATCGTTGTCAGAAGTAAGTTGGCCGCAGTGTTATCACT
CATGGTTATGGCAGCACTGCATAATTCTCTTACTGTCATGCCATCCGTAAGATGCTTTTCTGTGACTGGT
GAGTACTCAACCAAGTCATTCTGAGAATAGTGTATGCGGCGACCGAGTTGCTCTTGCCCGGCGTCAATAC
GGGATAATACCGCGCCACATAGCAGAACTTTAAAAGTGCTCATCATTGGAAAACGTTCTTCGGGGCGAAA
ACTCTCAAGGATCTTACCGCTGTTGAGATCCAGTTCGATGTAACCCACTCGTGCACCCAACTGATCTTCA
GCATCTTTTACTTTCACCAGCGTTTCTGGGTGAGCAAAAACAGGAAGGCAAAATGCCGCAAAAAAGGGAA
TAAGGGCGACACGGAAATGTTGAATACTCATACTCTTCCTTTTTCAATATTATTGAAGCATTTATCAGGG
TTATTGTCTCATGAGCGGATACATATTTGAATGTATTTAGAAAAATAAACAAATAGGGGTTCCGCGCACA
TTTCCCCGAAAAGTGCCACCTGACGTCGACGGATCGGGAGATCTCCCGATCCCCTATGGTGCACTCTCAG
TACAATCTGCTCTGATGCCGCATAGTTAAGCCAGTATCTGCTCCCTGCTTGTGTGTTGGAGGTCGCTGAG
TAGTGCGCGAGCAAAATTTAAGCTACAACAAGGCAAGGCTTGACCGACAATTGCATGAAGAATCTGCTTA
GGGTTAGGCGTTTTGCGCTGCTTCGCGATGTACGGGCCAGATATACGCGTTGACATTGATTATTGACTAG
TTATTAATAGTAATCAATTACGGGGTCATTAGTTCATAGCCCATATATGGAGTTCCGCGTTACATAACTT
ACGGTAAATGGCCCGCCTGGCTGACCGCCCAACGACCCCCGCCCATTGACGTCAATAATGACGTATGTTC
CCATAGTAACGCCAATAGGGACTTTCCATTGACGTCAATGGGTGGAGTATTTACGGTAAACTGCCCACTT
GGCAGTACATCAAGTGTATCATATGCCAAGTACGCCCCCTATTGACGTCAATGACGGTAAATGGCCCGCC
TGGCATTATGCCCAGTACATGACCTTATGGGACTTTCCTACTTGGCAGTACATCTACGTATTAGTCATCG
CTATTACCATGGTGATGCGGTTTTGGCAGTACATCAATGGGCGTGGATAGCGGTTTGACTCACGGGGATT
TCCAAGTCTCCACCCCATTGACGTCAATGGGAGTTTGTTTTGGCACCAAAATCAACGGGACTTTCCAAAA
TGTCGTAACAACTCCGCCCCATTGACGCAAATGGGCGGTAGGCGTGTACGGTGGGAGGTCTATATAAGCA
GCGCGTTTTGCCTGTACTGGGTCTCTCTGGTTAGACCAGATCTGAGCCTGGGAGCTCTCTGGCTAACTAG
GGAACCCACTGCTTAAGCCTCAATAAAGCTTGCCTTGAGTGCTTCAAGTAGTGTGTGCCCGTCTGTTGTG
TGACTCTGGTAACTAGAGATCCCTCAGACCCTTTTAGTCAGTGTGGAAAATCTCTAGCAGTGGCGCCCGA
ACAGGGACTTGAAAGCGAAAGGGAAACCAGAGGAGCTCTCTCGACGCAGGACTCGGCTTGCTGAAGCGCG
CACGGCAAGAGGCGAGGGGCGGCGACTGGTGAGTACGCCAAAAATTTTGACTAGCGGAGGCTAGAAGGAG
AGAGATGGGTGCGAGAGCGTCAGTATTAAGCGGGGGAGAATTAGATCGCGATGGGAAAAAATTCGGTTAA
GGCCAGGGGGAAAGAAAAAATATAAATTAAAACATATAGTATGGGCAAGCAGGGAGCTAGAACGATTCGC
AGTTAATCCTGGCCTGTTAGAAACATCAGAAGGCTGTAGACAAATACTGGGACAGCTACAACCATCCCTT
CAGACAGGATCAGAAGAACTTAGATCATTATATAATACAGTAGCAACCCTCTATTGTGTGCATCAAAGGA
TAGAGATAAAAGACACCAAGGAAGCTTTAGACAAGATAGAGGAAGAGCAAAACAAAAGTAAGACCACCGC
ACAGCAAGCGGCCGCTGATCTTCAGACCTGGAGGAGGAGATATGAGGGACAATTGGAGAAGTGAATTATA
TAAATATAAAGTAGTAAAAATTGAACCATTAGGAGTAGCACCCACCAAGGCAAAGAGAAGAGTGGTGCAG
AGAGAAAAAAGAGCAGTGGGAATAGGAGCTTTGTTCCTTGGGTTCTTGGGAGCAGCAGGAAGCACTATGG
GCGCAGCGTCAATGACGCTGACGGTACAGGCCAGACAATTATTGTCTGGTATAGTGCAGCAGCAGAACAA
TTTGCTGAGGGCTATTGAGGCGCAACAGCATCTGTTGCAACTCACAGTCTGGGGCATCAAGCAGCTCCAG
GCAAGAATCCTGGCTGTGGAAAGATACCTAAAGGATCAACAGCTCCTGGGGATTTGGGGTTGCTCTGGAA
AACTCATTTGCACCACTGCTGTGCCTTGGAATGCTAGTTGGAGTAATAAATCTCTGGAACAGATTTGGAA
TCACACGACCTGGATGGAGTGGGACAGAGAAATTAACAATTACACAAGCTTAATACACTCCTTAATTGAA
GAATCGCAAAACCAGCAAGAAAAGAATGAACAAGAATTATTGGAATTAGATAAATGGGCAAGTTTGTGGA
ATTGGTTTAACATAACAAATTGGCTGTGGTATATAAAATTATTCATAATGATAGTAGGAGGCTTGGTAGG
TTTAAGAATAGTTTTTGCTGTACTTTCTATAGTGAATAGAGTTAGGCAGGGATATTCACCATTATCGTTT
CAGACCCACCTCCCAACCCCGAGGGGACCCGACAGGCCCGAAGGAATAGAAGAAGAAGGTGGAGAGAGAG
ACAGAGACAGATCCATTCGATTAGTGAACGGATCGGCACTGCGTGCGCCAATTCTGCAGACAAATGGCAG
TATTCATCCACAATTTTAAAAGAAAAGGGGGGATTGGGGGGTACAGTGCAGGGGAAAGAATAGTAGACAT
AATAGCAACAGACATACAAACTAAAGAATTACAAAAACAAATTACAAAAATTCAAAATTTTCGGGTTTAT
TACAGGGACAGCAGAGATCCAGTTTGGTTAATTAGCTAGCGAGGGCCTATTTCCCATGATTCCTTCATAT
TTGCATATACGATACAAGGCTGTTAGAGAGATAATTGGAATTAATTTGACTGTAAACACAAAGATATTAG
TACAAAATACGTGACGTAGAAAGTAATAATTTCTTGGGTAGTTTGCAGTTTTAAAATTATGTTTTAAAAT
GGACTATCATATGCTTACCGTAACTTGAAAGTATTTCGATTTCTTGGCTTTATATATCTTGTGGAAAGGA
CGAAACACCGCCCGAAGGCGGCGCGCTGG
