>Addgene plasmid #118193 | lentiSAMv2 CAMK1D TSS-guide2 | depositor partial sequence | sequence record 223289 | Guide RNA, MS2 stem loops, EF1a core promoter, NLS
NNNNNNNNNNNNNNTTGNAGTTTTAAATTATGTTTTAAAATGGACTATCATATGCTTACCGTAACTTGAA
AGTATTTCGATTTCTTGGCTTTATATATCTTGTGGAAAGGACGAAACACCGCCCGAAGGCGGCGCGCTGG
GTTTTAGAGCTAGGCCAACATGAGGATCACCCATGTCTGCAGGGCCTAGCAAGTTAAAATAAGGCTAGTC
CGTTATCAACTTGGCCAACATGAGGATCACCCATGTCTGCAGGGCCAAGTGGCACCGAGTCGGTGCTTTT
TTTGGATCCTAGGTCTTGAAAGGAGTGGGAATTGGCTCCGGTGCCCGTCAGTGGGCAGAGCGCACATCGC
CCACAGTCCCCGAGAAGTTGGGGGGAGGGGTCGGCAATTGATCCGGTGCCTAGAGAAGGTGGCGCGGGGT
AAACTGGGAAAGTGATGTCGTGTACTGGCTCCGCCTTTTTCCCGAGGGTGGGGGAGAACCGTATATAAGT
GCAATAATCGCCGTGAACGTTCTTTTTCGCAACGGGTTTGCCGCCAGAACACAGGCGTACGGCCACCATG
AAAAGGCCGGCGGCCACGAAAAAGGCCGGCCAGGCAAAAAAGAAAAAGGACAAGAAGTACAGCATCGGCC
TGGCCATCGGCACCAACTCTGTGGGCTGGGCCGTGATCACCGACGAGTACAAGGTGCCCAGCAAGAAATT
CAAGGTGCTGGGCAACACCGACCGGCACAGCATCAAGAAGAACCTGATCGGAGCCCTGCTGTTCGACAGC
GGCGAAACAGCCGAGGCCACCCGGCTGAAGAGAACCGCCAGAAGAAGATACACCAGACGGAAGAACCGGA
TCTGCTATCTGCAAGAGATCTTCAGCAACGAGATGGCCAAGGTGGACGACAGCTTCTTCCACAGACTGGA
AGAGTCCTTCCTGGTGGAAGAGGATAAAAAGCACGAGCGGCACCCCATCTTCCGCAACATCGTGGAACGA
GGTGGCACTACCACGAGAAGGTACCCCCACCATCTACCACCTGGAAAAAGAAAACTGGTGGGACAGCACC
CGACAAGGCCGAACCTGCCGGCTGGATCTATCTGGGCCCTGGCCCCACATGAATCAAGGTTCCGGGGGCC
ACTTTCCTGAATCGAAGGGCGAACCTGAACCCCGAAAAACAGGCAACGTGTAACAAGCTTGTTCCTCCCA
GCTGGGGGGAAGACTTTACAACCAGCTGGTTTCAAAGGAAAACCCCCTTCAACCCCCACGCGGACTGGGG
AACCCCAAGGNGCCATCCTTGTCTCGCCTAAACTGGTAGGCAAAAGCCATAAACGGCTNGTAGTAAATCC
CTGAACTGGCCCAACTTTGCCCTTGGGCGAAGAAGGAAAAATAAAGGGCCCGGTACNCGGACTAACCCGT
TAATTGGCCCCNTGAAACCGTGNGNNNCGGTAAACCCCCCAANNTTTTCAAGGAAAGAAACTTTTGTGTA
ACCTTTGGGCTNAAAAGTAATTGTCCAANTTGTAGTTTNTTGTANAATCCANAGTTCCCCTTTANCATTT
GGCAAAACTTTCGGGATTACNCTTTCTTTGGGCTNTGCACATTATCGGTTTTNCCAGTTAGGGNTTGGGC
CCAATAGAGGTTTTTAACTGCNGGCCTCTGAACGC
